>Addgene plasmid #238068 | pME464 | addgene full sequence | sequence record 472664 | Addgene NGS Result
TTGAGATCCTTTTTTTCTGCGCGTAATCTGCTGCTTGCAAACAAAAAAACCACCGCTACCAGCGGTGGTT
TGTTTGCCGGATCAAGAGCTACCAACTCTTTTTCCGAAGGTAACTGGCTTCAGCAGAGCGCAGATACCAA
ATACTGTTCTTCTAGTGTAGCCGTAGTTAGGCCACCACTTCAAGAACTCTGTAGCACCGCCTACATACCT
CGCTCTGCTAATCCTGTTACCAGTGGCTGCTGCCAGTGGCGATAAGTCGTGTCTTACCGGGTTGGACTCA
AGACGATAGTTACCGGATAAGGCGCAGCGGTCGGGCTGAACGGGGGGTTCGTGCACACAGCCCAGCTTGG
AGCGAACGACCTACACCGAACTGAGATACCTACAGCGTGAGCTATGAGAAAGCGCCACGCTTCCCGAAGG
GAGAAAGGCGGACAGGTATCCGGTAAGCGGCAGGGTCGGAACAGGAGAGCGCACGAGGGAGCTTCCAGGG
GGAAACGCCTGGTATCTTTATAGTCCTGTCGGGTTTCGCCACCTCTGACTTGAGCGTCGATTTTTGTGAT
GCTCGTCAGGGGGGCGGAGCCTATGGAAAAACGCCAGCAACGCGGCCTTTTTACGGTTCCTGGCCTTTTG
CTGGCCTTTTGCTCACATGTTCTTTCCTGCGTTATCCCCTGATTCTGTGGATAACCGTATTACCGCCTTT
GAGTGAGCTGATACCGCTCGCCGCAGCCGAACGACCGAGCGCAGCGAGTCAGTGAGCGAGGAAGCGGAAG
AGCGCCCAATACGCAAACCGCCTCTCCCCGCGCGTTGGCCGATTCATTAATGCAGCTGGCACGACAGGTT
TCCCGACTGGAAAGCGGGCAGTGAGCGCAACGCAATTAATGTGAGTTAGCTCACTCATTAGGCACCCTAG
GCTTTACACTTTATGCTTCCGGCTCGTATGTTGTGTGGAATTGTGAGCGGATAACAATTTCACACAGGAA
ACAGCTATGACCATGATTACGCCAAGCTCTAGCTAGAGGTCGACGGTATCGAGCCCCAGCTGGTTCTTTC
CGCCTCAGAAGCCATAGAGCCCACCGCATCCCCAGCATGCCTGCTATTGTCTTCCCAATCCTCCCCCTTG
CTGTCCTGCCCCACCCCACCCCCCAGAATAGAATGACACCTACTCAGACAATGCGATGCAATTTCCTCAT
TTTATTAGGAAAGGACAGTGGGAGTGGCACCTTCCAGGGTCAAGGAAGGCACGGGGGAGGGGCAAACAAC
AGATGGCTGGCAACTAGAAGGCACAGTCGAGGCTGATCAGCGGGTTTAAACTCAATGGTGATGGTGATGA
TGACCGGTTAGACTTTCCTCTTCTTCTTGGGAGAACCACCAGACTTGTACAGCTCGTCCATGCCGCCGGT
GGAGTGGCGGCCCTCGGCGCGTTCGTACTGTTCCACGATGGTGTAGTCCTCGTTGTGGGAGGTGATGTCC
AACTTGATGTTGACGTTGTAGGCGCCGGGCAGCTGCACGGGCTTCTTGGCCTTGTAGGTGGTCTTGACCT
CAGCGTCGTAGTGGCCGCCGTCCTTCAGCTTCAGCCTCTGCTTGATCTCGCCCTTCAGGGCGCCGTCCTC
GGGGTACATCCGCTCGGAGGAGGCCTCCCAGCCCATGGTCTTCTTCTGCATTACGGGGCCGTCGGAGGGG
AAGTTGGTGCCGCGCAGCTTCACCTTGTAGATGAACTCGCCGTCCTGCAGGGAGGAGTCCTGGGTCACGG
TCACCACGCCGCCGTCCTCGAAGTTCATCACGCGCTCCCACTTGAAGCCCTCGGGGAAGGACAGCTTCAA
GTAGTCGGGGATGTCGGCGGGGTGCTTCACGTAGGCCTTGGAGCCGTACATGAACTGAGGGGACAGGATG
TCCCAGGCGAAGGGCAGGGGGCCACCCTTGGTCACCTTCAGCTTGGCGGTCTGGGTGCCCTCGTAGGGGC
GGCCCTCGCCCTCGCCCTCGATCTCGAACTCGTGGCCGTTCACGGAGCCCTCCATGTGCACCTTGAAGCG
CATGAACTCCTTGATGATGGCCATGTTATCCTCCTCGCCCTTGCTCACCATAGGTCCAGGGTTCTCCTCC
ACGTCTCCAGCCTGCTTCAGCAGGCTGAAGTTAGTAGCTCCGCTTCCGACTTTCCTCTTCTTCTTGGGCT
CGAATTCGCTGCCGTCGGCGGTTCTTTTTGAGCCGCCAGAGTCACCTCCCAGCTGAGACAGGTCGATCCG
TGTCTCGTACAGGCCGGTGATGCTCTGGTGGATCAGGGTGGCGTCCAGCACCTCTTTGGTGCTTCTGTAC
TGCTTGGGGTCGATGGTGGTGTCAAAGTACTTGAAGGCTCTAGGGGCTCCCAGTCTGGTCAGGGTAAACA
GGTGGATGATATTCTCGGCCTGCTCTCTGATGGGCTTATCCCGGTGCTTGTTGTAGGCGGACAGCACTTT
GTCCAGATTAGCGTCGGCCAGGATCACTCTCTTGGAGAACTCGCTGATCTGCTCGATGATCTCGTCCAGG
TAGTGCTTGTGCTGTTCCACAAACAGCTGTTTCTGCTCATTATCCTCGGGGGAGCCCTTCAGCTTCTCAT
AGTGGCTGGCCAGGTACAGGAAGTTCACATATTTGGAGGGCAGGGCCAGTTCGTTTCCCTTCTGCAGCTG
CTTGGCAGAGGCCAGCATTCTCTTCCGGCCGTTTTCCAGCTCGAACAGGGAGTACTTAGGCAGCTTGATG
ATCAGGTCCTTTTTCACTTCTTTGTAGCCCTTGGCTTCCAGAAAGTCGATGGGATTCTTCTCGAAGCTGC
TTCTTTCCATGATGGTGATCCCCAGCAGCTCTTTCACACTCTTCAGTTTCTTGGACTTGCCCTTTTCCAC
TTTGGCCACCACCAGCACAGAATAGGCCACGGTGGGCCACAGGAAGCCGCCGTACTTCTTAGGGTCCCAG
TCCTTCTTTCTGGCGATCAGCTTATCGCTGTTCCTCTTGGGTCTGATAGACTCTTTGCTGAAGCCGCCTG
TCTGCACCTCGGTCTTTTTCACGATATTCACTTGGGGCATGCTCAGCACTTTCCGCACGGTGGCAAAATC
CCGGCCCTTATCCCACACGATCTCCCCGGTTTCGCCGTTTGTCTCGATCAGAGGCCGCTTCCGGATCTCG
CCGTTGGCCAGGGTAATCTCGGTCTTGAAAAAGTTCATGATGTTGCTGTAGAAGAAGTACTTGGCGGTAG
CCTTGCCGATTTCCTGCTCGCTCTTGGCGATCATCTTCCGCACGTCGTACACCTTGTAGTCGCCGTACAC
GAACTCGCTTTCCAGCTTAGGGTACTTTTTGATCAGGGCGGTTCCCACGACGGCGTTCAGGTAGGCGTCG
TGGGCGTGGTGGTAGTTGTTGATCTCGCGCACTTTGTAAAACTGGAAATCCTTCCGGAAATCGGACACCA
GCTTGGACTTCAGGGTGATCACTTTCACTTCCCGGATCAGCTTGTCATTCTCGTCGTACTTAGTGTTCAT
CCGGGAGTCCAGGATCTGTGCCACGTGCTTTGTGATCTGCCGGGTTTCCACCAGCTGTCTCTTGATGAAG
CCGGCCTTATCCAGTTCGCTCAGGCCGCCTCTCTCGGCCTTGGTCAGATTGTCGAACTTTCTCTGGGTAA
TCAGCTTGGCGTTCAGCAGCTGCCGCCAGTAGTTCTTCATCTTCTTCACGACCTCTTCGGAGGGCACGTT
GTCGCTCTTGCCCCGGTTCTTGTCGCTTCTGGTCAGCACCTTGTTGTCGATGGAGTCGTCCTTCAGAAAG
CTCTGAGGCACGATATGGTCCACATCGTAGTCGGACAGCCGGTTGATGTCCAGTTCCTGGTCCACGTACA
TATCCCGCCCATTCTGCAGGTAGTACAGGTACAGCTTCTCGTTCTGCAGCTGGGTGTTTTCCACGGGGTG
TTCTTTCAGGATCTGGCTGCCCAGCTCTTTGATGCCCTCTTCGATCCGCTTCATTCTCTCGCGGCTGTTC
TTCTGTCCCTTCTGGGTGGTCTGGTTCTCTCTGGCCATTTCGATCACGATGTTCTCGGGCTTGTGCCGGC
CCATCACTTTCACGAGCTCGTCCACCACCTTCACTGTCTGCAGGATGCCCTTCTTAATGGCGGGGCTGCC
GGCCAGATTGGCAATGTGCTCGTGCAGGCTATCGCCCTGGCCGGACACCTGGGCTTTCTGGATGTCCTCT
TTAAAGGTCAGGCTGTCGTCGTGGATCAGCTGCATGAAGTTTCTGTTGGCGAAGCCGTCGGACTTCAGGA
AATCCAGGATTGTCTTGCCGGACTGCTTGTCCCGGATGCCGTTGATCAGCTTCCGGCTCAGCCTGCCCCA
GCCGGTGTATCTCCGCCGCTTCAGCTGCTTCATCACTTTGTCGTCGAACAGGTGGGCATAGGTTTTCAGC
CGTTCCTCGATCATCTCTCTGTCCTCAAACAGTGTCAGGGTCAGCACGATATCTTCCAGAATGTCCTCGT
TTTCCTCATTGTCCAGGAAGTCCTTGTCCTTGATAATTTTCAGCAGATCGTGGTATGTGCCCAGGGAGGC
GTTGAACCGATCTTCCACGCCGGAGATTTCCACGGAGTCGAAGCACTCGATTTTCTTGAAGTAGTCCTCT
TTCAGCTGCTTCACGGTCACTTTCCGGTTGGTCTTGAACAGCAGGTCCACGATGGCCTTTTTCTGCTCGC
CGCTCAGGAAGGCGGGCTTTCTCATTCCCTCGGTCACGTATTTCACTTTGGTCAGCTCGTTATACACGGT
GAAGTACTCGTACAGCAGGCTGTGCTTGGGCAGCACCTTCTCGTTGGGCAGGTTCTTATCGAAGTTGGTC
ATCCGCTCGATGAAGCTCTGGGCGGAAGCGCCCTTGTCCACCACTTCCTCGAAGTTCCAGGGGGTGATGG
TTTCCTCGCTCTTTCTGGTCATCCAGGCGAATCTGCTGTTTCCCCTGGCCAGAGGGCCCACGTAGTAGGG
GATGCGGAAGGTCAGGATCTTCTCGATCTTTTCCCGGTTGTCCTTCAGGAATGGGTAAAAATCTTCCTGC
CGCCGCAGAATGGCGTGCAGCTCTCCCAGGTGGATCTGGTGGGGGATGCTGCCGTTGTCGAAGGTCCGCT
GCTTCCGCAGCAGGTCCTCTCTGTTCAGCTTCACGAGCAGTTCCTCGGTGCCGTCCATCTTTTCCAGGAT
GGGCTTGATGAACTTGTAGAACTCTTCCTGGCTGGCTCCGCCGTCAATGTAGCCGGCGTAGCCGTTCTTG
CTCTGGTCGAAGAAAATCTCTTTGTACTTCTCAGGCAGCTGCTGCCGCACGAGAGCTTTCAGCAGGGTCA
GGTCCTGGTGGTGCTCGTCGTATCTCTTGATCATAGAGGCGCTCAGGGGGGCCTTGGTGATCTCGGTGTT
CACTCTCAGGATGTCGCTCAGCAGGATGGCGTCGGACAGGTTCTTGGCGGCCAGAAACAGGTCGGCGTAC
TGGTCGCCGATCTGGGCCAGCAGGTTGTCCAGGTCGTCGTCGTAGGTGTCCTTGCTCAGCTGCAGTTTGG
CATCCTCGGCCAGGTCGAAGTTGCTCTTGAAGTTGGGGGTCAGGCCCAGGCTCAGGGCAATCAGGTTTCC
GAACAGGCCATTCTTCTTCTCGCCGGGCAGCTGGGCGATCAGATTTTCCAGCCGTCTGCTCTTGCTCAGT
CTGGCAGACAGGATGGCCTTGGCGTCCACGCCGCTGGCGTTGATGGGGTTTTCCTCGAACAGCTGGTTGT
AGGTCTGCACCAGCTGGATGAACAGCTTGTCCACGTCGCTGTTGTCGGGGTTCAGGTCGCCCTCGATCAG
GAAGTGGCCCCGGAACTTGATCATGTGGGCCAGGGCCAGATAGATCAGCCGCAGGTCGGCCTTGTCGGTG
CTGTCCACCAGTTTCTTTCTCAGGTGGTAGATGGTGGGGTACTTCTCGTGGTAGGCCACCTCGTCCACGA
TGTTGCCGAAGATGGGGTGCCGCTCGTGCTTCTTATCCTCTTCCACCAGGAAGGACTCTTCCAGTCTGTG
GAAGAAGCTGTCGTCCACCTTGGCCATCTCGTTGCTGAAGATCTCTTGCAGATAGCAGATCCGGTTCTTC
CGTCTGGTGTATCTTCTTCTGGCGGTTCTCTTCAGCCGGGTTCTCTCGGCTGTTTCGCCGCTGTCGAACA
GCAGGGCTCCGATCAGGTTCTTCTTGATGCTGTGCCGGTCGGTGTTGCCCAGCACCTTGAATTTCTTGCT
GGGCACCTTGTACTCGTCGGTGATCACGGCCCAGCCCACAGAGTTGGTGCCGATGGCCAGGCCGATGCTG
TACTTCTTGTCTGACCCCCCGCTGCTGCCCCCGCTGCTTTCAGGTGTTGCGCTCTCGCTTGTGCCAGGTG
TCTCAGAGCCAGAGGAGCCTCCGCTAGATCCTCCGGAGTCGGTGGAGCTCTGGGCCTTCTTCTGAGCCTT
GAACACCTGTCTAGGCATCCGAAAGAAATAAGACAGCAGGGCGGCACATTCATCTGCCAGGATTCCCTCG
GTAATTTCGACGCGGTGATTCATGCCGGGGTGGTGCAGCACGTCCATCAGGGAGCCTGCGGCGCCGGTTT
TTGCGTTCCTCACGCCAAACACCACGCGGCCGATCCTAGAGTGGATCATGGCGCCGGCGCACATCACGCA
AGGCTCGAATGTCACGTACAGGGTGGCGTCAATCAGTCTGTAGTTCTGCATGACCAGGCCGCCCTGTCTC
AGGGCCATAATTTCGGCATGGGCTGTTGGGTCGTGCCGGCCGATGGCTCTGTTCCAGCCCTCGCCGATCA
CTCTATTGTTGTGCACCAGCACGGCTCCCACAGGCACCTCCCTCTCATCGCGTGCCCTCTTGGCCAGGGT
CAGGGCATGTCTCATCCAGTACTCGTGGGAAAACTCCACCTCAGAGACTTTCCGCTTCTTCTTTGGTGAC
TCGAACTCGCTTCCGTCGGCTGTCCGTTTCATGGTGGCGGCTCTCCCTATAGTGAGTCGTATTAGCGGCC
GCGGATCTCTAGCGGATCTGACGGTTCACTAAACCAGCTCTGCTTATATAGACCTCCCACCGTACACGCC
TACCGCCCATTTGCGTCAATGGGGCGGAGTTGTTACGACATTTTGGAAAGTCCCGTTGATTTTGGTGCCA
AAACAAACTCCCATTGACGTCAATGGGGTGGAGACTTGGAAATCCCCGTGAGTCAAACCGCTATCCACGC
CCATTGATGTACTGCCAAAACCGCATCACCATGGTAATAGCGATGACTAATACGTAGATGTACTGCCAAG
TAGGAAAGTCCCATAAGGTCATGTACTGGGCATAATGCCAGGCGGGCCATTTACCGTCATTGACGTCAAT
AGGGGGCGTACTTGGCATATGATACACTTGATGTACTGCCAAGTGGGCAGTTTACCGTAAATACTCCACC
CATTGACGTCAATGGAAAGTCCCTATTGGCGTTACTATGGGAACATACGTCATTATTGACGTCAATGGGC
GGGGGTCGTTGGGCGGTCAGCCAGGCGGGCCATTTACCGTAAGTTATGTAACGCGGAACTCCATATATGG
GCTATGAACTAATGACCCCGTAATTGATTACTATTAATAACTAGTCAATAATCAATGTCAACGCGTATAT
CTGGCCCGTACATCGCGAAGCAGCGCAAAACGCCTAACCCTAAGCAGATTCTTCATGCAATTGTCGGTCA
AGCCTTGCCTTGTTGTAGCTTAAATTTTGCTCGCGCACTACTCAGCGACCTCCAACACACAAGCAGGGAG
CAGATACTGGCTTAACTATGCGGCATCAGAGCAGATTGTACTGAGAGTCGACCCTAGGGGATCGGGAGAT
CGATCTCCCGATCCGTCGACGTCAGGTGGCACTTTTCGGGGAAATGTGCGCGGAACCCCTATTTGTTTAT
TTTTCTAAATACATTCAAATATGTATCCGCTCATGAGACAATAACCCTGATAAATGCTTCAATAATATTG
AAAAAGGAAGAGTATGAGTATTCAACATTTCCGTGTCGCCCTTATTCCCTTTTTTGCGGCATTTTGCCTT
CCTGTTTTTGCTCACCCAGAAACGCTGGTGAAAGTAAAAGATGCTGAAGATCAGTTGGGTGCACGAGTGG
GTTACATCGAACTGGATCTCAACAGCGGTAAGATCCTTGAGAGTTTTCGCCCCGAAGAACGTTTTCCAAT
GATGAGCACTTTTAAAGTTCTGCTATGTGGCGCGGTATTATCCCGTATTGACGCCGGGCAAGAGCAACTC
GGTCGCCGCATACACTATTCTCAGAATGACTTGGTTGAGTACTCACCAGTCACAGAAAAGCATCTTACGG
ATGGCATGACAGTAAGAGAATTATGCAGTGCTGCCATAACCATGAGTGATAACACTGCGGCCAACTTACT
TCTGACAACGATCGGAGGACCGAAGGAGCTAACCGCTTTTTTGCACAACATGGGGGATCATGTAACTCGC
CTTGATCGTTGGGAACCGGAGCTGAATGAAGCCATACCAAACGACGAGCGTGACACCACGATGCCTGTAG
CAATGGCAACAACGTTGCGCAAACTATTAACTGGCGAACTACTTACTCTAGCTTCCCGGCAACAATTAAT
AGACTGGATGGAGGCGGATAAAGTTGCAGGACCACTTCTGCGCTCGGCCCTTCCGGCTGGCTGGTTTATT
GCTGATAAATCTGGAGCCGGTGAGCGTGGGTCCCGCGGTATCATTGCAGCACTGGGGCCAGATGGTAAGC
CCTCCCGTATCGTAGTTATCTACACGACGGGGAGTCAGGCAACTATGGATGAACGAAATAGACAGATCGC
TGAGATAGGTGCCTCACTGATTAAGCATTGGTAACTGTCAGACCAAGTTTACTCATATATACTTTAGATT
GATTTAAAACTTCATTTTTAATTTAAAAGGATCTAGGTGAAGATCCTTTTTGATAATCTCATGACCAAAA
TCCCTTAACGTGAGTTTTCGTTCCACTGAGTGTCAGACCCCGTAGAAAAGATCAAAGGATCTTC
Features (pLannotate 1.2.2; 17 found; start..end, strand, type, name):
      1..589     +  rep_origin     ori: high-copy-number ColE1/pMB1/pBR322/pUC origin of replication
    772..864     +  CDS            lacI (fragment): lac repressor; lacI; The lac repressor binds to the lac operator to inhibit transcription in E. coli. This inhibition can be relieved by adding lactose or isopropyl-β-D-thiogalactopyranoside (IPTG).
    877..898     +  protein_bind   CAP binding site: CAP binding activates transcription in the presence of cAMP. E. coli catabolite activator protein
    913..943     +  promoter       lac promoter: promoter for the E. coli lac operon
    951..967     +  protein_bind   lac operator: The lac repressor binds to the lac operator to inhibit transcription in E. coli. This inhibition can be relieved by adding lactose or isopropyl-β-D-thiogalactopyranoside (IPTG). lac repressor encoded by lacI
   1016..1032    -  misc_feature   MCS (fragment): pBluescript multiple cloning site
   1037..1058    -  promoter       SV40 promoter (fragment): SV40 enhancer and early promoter
   1062..1286    -  polyA_signal   bGH poly(A) signal: bovine growth hormone polyadenylation signal
   1374..2081    -  CDS            mCherry: mCherry is a basic (constitutively fluorescent) red fluorescent protein published in 2004, derived from Discosoma sp.. It is reported to be a very rapidly-maturing monomer with low acid sensitivity.
   2210..6311    -  CDS            dCas9 (fragment): catalytically dead mutant of the Cas9 endonuclease from the Streptococcus pyogenes Type II CRISPR/Cas system RNA-guided DNA-binding protein that lacks endonuclease activity due to the D10A mutation in the RuvC catalytic domain and the N863A mutation in the HNH catalytic domain
   6426..6905    -  CDS            tadA: TADA_ECOLI - Also known as yfhC. Experimental evidence at protein level: Swiss-Prot protein existence level 1. Catalyzes the deamination of adenosine to inosine at the wobble position 34 of tRNA(Arg2). Essential for cell viability. From Escherichia coli (strain K12).
   6976..6994    -  promoter       T7 promoter: promoter for bacteriophage T7 RNA polymerase
   7036..7239    -  promoter       CMV promoter: human cytomegalovirus (CMV) immediate early promoter
   7240..7619    -  enhancer       CMV enhancer: human cytomegalovirus immediate early enhancer
   7774..7818    +  misc_feature   bom (fragment): basis of mobility region from pBR322
   7889..7993    +  promoter       AmpR promoter: bla
   7994..8854    +  CDS            AmpR: β-lactamase; bla; confers resistance to ampicillin, carbenicillin, and related antibiotics
