[The description below was written by a language model from this plasmid's Addgene catalogue record and pLannotate feature annotations shown in this document.]
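Description:
pME464 is a 9,024 bp mammalian expression and CRISPR plasmid built on a pCMV backbone. It expresses an adenine base editor, ABE7.10-HRHSK, fused to a SpRY Cas9 nickase. The plasmid is maintained in E. coli through a high-copy ColE1/pUC-type origin and selected with ampicillin via the bla (AmpR) gene and its own promoter. Remnants of a lac promoter/operator region, a pBluescript-type cloning site and an SV40 promoter fragment are also annotated in the backbone, but nothing in the record gives them a role in the payload.

The expression cassette is driven by the CMV immediate-early enhancer and promoter, and a T7 promoter lies just upstream of the coding sequence. The roughly 5.6 kb insert encodes a single engineered TadA deaminase domain, TadA*7.10 carrying L36H, L51R, Y123H, C146S and N157K. This domain is joined to Streptococcus pyogenes Cas9 bearing D10A, which turns the nuclease into a nickase, plus the substitutions listed for the SpRY variant (A61R, L111R, N1317R, A1322R, R1333P). SpRY is known for greatly relaxed PAM requirements. The automated annotation labels this region "dCas9 (fragment)", but the catalogue describes it as a D10A nickase. SV40 bipartite nuclear localisation signals flank the editor. A C-terminal P2A peptide followed by mCherry yields a separate red fluorescent protein from the same transcript, marking transfected cells, and a bGH polyadenylation signal terminates the transcript.

No guide RNA cassette is annotated, so a guide would presumably be supplied separately. The plasmid is intended for A•T-to-G•C base editing in mammalian cells, as one of a set of minimally evolved adenine base editors derived by mutation reversion analysis.
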