Addgene plasmid #238068: pME464
Purpose: Expressed ME-ABE ABE7.10-HRHSK with SpRYCas9
Depositing lab: Alexis Komor. Depositing organization: University of California, San Diego (UCSD). Publication: Precise, minimally evolved adenine base editors generated through mutation reversion analysis. Evanoff M, Korpal S, Krill ZD, Cowan QT, Komor AC. Nat Biotechnol. 2026 Mar 18. doi: 10.1038/s41587-026-03045-z. PubMed 41851306.
Backbone
  Vector backbone: pCMV
  Total vector size (bp): 9024
  Vector type: Mammalian Expression, CRISPR
Growth in bacteria
  Bacterial resistance: Ampicillin, 100 μg/mL
  Growth temperature: 37°C
  Growth strain: NEB Stable
  Copy number: High Copy
Gene/Insert
  Gene/Insert name: TadA*7.10(L36H/L51R/Y123H/C146S/N157K)-m_SpRYnCas9(D10A) (alt name: ABE7.10-HRHSK SpRY-nCas9)
  Species: H. sapiens (human), Synthetic
  Insert size (bp): 5625
  Mutation: TadA modifications include L36H, L51R, Y123H, C146S, N157K; SpRY-nCas9 modifications include D10A (nick) and A61R, L111R, N1317R, A1322R, and R1333P (SpRY)
  Tag / fusion protein: SV40 bpNLS-P2A-mCherry (C terminal on insert); SV40 bpNLS (N terminal on insert)
Terms and licenses: Academic/Nonprofit Terms; Industry Terms: Not Available to Industry
How to cite: pME464 was a gift from Alexis Komor (Addgene plasmid # 238068 ; http://n2t.net/addgene:238068 ; RRID:Addgene_238068)
